Addgene plasmid #215365: pLKO-U6-Letm1shRNA-hPGK-miRFPnano
Purpose: Expresses a rat Letm1 specific shRNA and miRFPnano under a separate hPGK promoter
Depositing lab: Jaime de Juan-Sanz. Depositing organization: Institut du Cerveau et de la Moelle Epiniere, Hôpital Pitié Salpêtrière. Publication: Mitochondrial Ca(2+) efflux controls neuronal metabolism and long-term memory across species. Amrapali Vishwanath A, Comyn T, Mira RG, Brossier C, Pascual-Caro C, Faour M, Boumendil K, Chintaluri C, Ramon-Duaso C, Fan R, Ghosh K, Farrants H, Berwick JP, Sivakumar R, Lopez-Manzaneda M, Schreiter ER, Preat T, Vogels TP, Rangaraju V, Busquets-Garcia A, Placais PY, Pavlowsky A, de Juan-Sanz J. Nat Metab. 2026 Feb 11. doi: 10.1038/s42255-026-01451-w. PubMed 41673453.
Backbone
  Vector backbone: pLKO.1 - TRC
  Vector type: Mammalian Expression, Lentiviral
Growth in bacteria
  Bacterial resistance: Ampicillin, 100 μg/mL
  Growth temperature: 37°C
  Growth strain: NEB Stable
  Copy number: Low Copy
Gene/Insert
  Gene/Insert name: Letm1 shRNA Target sequence
  gRNA/shRNA sequence: CCTTCCAGAAATTGTGGCAAA
  Species: R. norvegicus (rat)
  Entrez Gene: Letm1 (a.k.a. KHE)
Terms and licenses: Academic/Nonprofit Terms; Industry Terms: Not Available to Industry
How to cite: pLKO-U6-Letm1shRNA-hPGK-miRFPnano was a gift from Jaime de Juan-Sanz (Addgene plasmid # 215365 ; http://n2t.net/addgene:215365 ; RRID:Addgene_215365)
