[The description below was written by a language model from this plasmid's Addgene catalogue record and pLannotate feature annotations shown in this document.]
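Description:
pLKO-U6-Letm1shRNA-hPGK-miRFPnano is a lentiviral knockdown vector built on the pLKO.1-TRC backbone and intended for mammalian cells. Its 6,862-nt sequence carries a third-generation, self-inactivating transfer cassette. A Rous sarcoma virus promoter fused to a truncated HIV-1 5' LTR drives production of the genomic RNA in packaging cells, followed by the Ψ packaging signal with an adjoining gag fragment, the Rev response element for Rev-dependent nuclear export, and a cPPT/CTS element that aids nuclear import of the reverse-transcribed genome. The cassette ends in a ΔU3 3' LTR, which inactivates the viral promoter after integration. An SV40 polyadenylation signal and SV40 origin lie downstream. In bacteria the plasmid is maintained through a ColE1/pUC-type origin and selected with ampicillin via β-lactamase. An f1 origin and remnants of lac and phage promoter sequences are also annotated. The catalogue lists it as low copy even though the annotated origin is of the high-copy type.

The payload consists of two independent transcription units. A human U6 RNA polymerase III promoter expresses a short hairpin RNA directed against rat Letm1. The hairpin itself is not annotated as a separate feature, but it would be expected in the gap between the U6 promoter and the cPPT/CTS. Downstream, the human PGK promoter drives miRFP670nano, a small near-infrared fluorescent protein that requires biliverdin as a cofactor. This reporter occupies the position normally held by the selection marker in pLKO.1, so cells receiving the shRNA can be identified by far-red fluorescence, leaving the visible channels free for other probes. According to the record, the construct is used to silence Letm1 in rat cells. The associated work concerns mitochondrial calcium efflux in neuronal metabolism and memory.
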