Features (pLannotate 1.2.2; 25 found; start..end, strand, type, name):
    519..959     +  CDS            miRFP670nano: miRFP670nano is a basic (constitutively fluorescent) near ir fluorescent protein published in 2019, derived from Nostoc punctiforme. It has very low acid sensitivity. It requires the cofactor biliverdin for fluorescence.
    955..1032    +  CDS            nef (fragment): NEF_HV1Z2 - Experimental evidence at protein level: Swiss-Prot protein existence level 1. Extracellular Nef protein targets CD4(+) T-lymphocytes for apoptosis by interacting with CXCR4 surface receptors. From Human immunodeficiency virus type 1 group M subtype D (isolate Z2/CDC-Z34) (HIV-1).
   1034..1267    +  LTR            3' LTR (ΔU3): self-inactivating 3' long terminal repeat (LTR) from HIV-1
   1339..1460    +  polyA_signal   SV40 poly(A) signal: SV40 polyadenylation signal
   1500..1635    +  rep_origin     SV40 ori: SV40 origin of replication
   1656..1674    -  promoter       T7 promoter: promoter for bacteriophage T7 RNA polymerase
   1682..1837    +  CDS            lacZα (fragment): LacZα fragment of β-galactosidase; lacZ fragment
   1842..2270    +  rep_origin     f1 ori (sequence partly withheld): f1 bacteriophage origin of replication; arrow indicates direction of (+) strand synthesis
   2323..2427    +  promoter       AmpR promoter: bla
   2428..3288    +  CDS            AmpR: β-lactamase; bla; confers resistance to ampicillin, carbenicillin, and related antibiotics
   3459..4047    +  rep_origin     ori: high-copy-number ColE1/pMB1/pBR322/pUC origin of replication
   4230..4322    +  CDS            lacI (fragment): lac repressor; lacI; The lac repressor binds to the lac operator to inhibit transcription in E. coli. This inhibition can be relieved by adding lactose or isopropyl-β-D-thiogalactopyranoside (IPTG).
   4335..4356    +  protein_bind   CAP binding site: CAP binding activates transcription in the presence of cAMP. E. coli catabolite activator protein
   4371..4401    +  promoter       lac promoter: promoter for the E. coli lac operon
   4409..4425    +  protein_bind   lac operator: The lac repressor binds to the lac operator to inhibit transcription in E. coli. This inhibition can be relieved by adding lactose or isopropyl-β-D-thiogalactopyranoside (IPTG). lac repressor encoded by lacI
   4470..4488    +  promoter       T3 promoter: promoter for bacteriophage T3 RNA polymerase
   4516..4742    +  promoter       RSV promoter: Rous sarcoma virus enhancer/promoter
   4743..4923    +  LTR            5' LTR (truncated): truncated 5' long terminal repeat (LTR) from HIV-1
   4970..5095    +  misc_feature   HIV-1 Ψ: packaging signal of human immunodeficiency virus type 1
   5079..5442    +  CDS            HIV-1 gag (fragment): gag protein from human immunodeficiency virus 1; gag
   5588..5821    +  misc_feature   RRE: The Rev response element (RRE) of HIV-1 allows for Rev-dependent mRNA export from the nucleus to the cytoplasm.
   6198..6298    +  CDS            Rev (fragment): human immunodeficiency virus 1 (HIV-1) Rev protein; rev; enhances nuclear export of unspliced and incompletely spliced viral mRNAs
   6348..6588    +  promoter       U6 promoter: RNA polymerase III promoter for human U6 snRNA
   6693..6810    +  misc_feature   cPPT/CTS: central polypurine tract and central termination sequence of HIV-1
   6859..507     +  promoter       hPGK promoter (across the origin): human phosphoglycerate kinase 1 promoter
>Addgene plasmid #215365 | pLKO-U6-Letm1shRNA-hPGK-miRFPnano | addgene full sequence | sequence record 429105 | Addgene NGS Result
TTGGGGTTGCGCCTTTTCCAAGGCAGCCCTGGGTTTGCGCAGGGACGCGGCTGCTCTGGGCGTGGTTCCG
GGAAACGCAGCGGCGCCGACCCTGGGTCTCGCACATTCTTCACGTCCGTTCGCAGCGTCACCCGGATCTT
CGCCGCTACCCTTGTGGGCCCCCCGGCGACGCTTCCTGCTCCGCCCCTAAGTCGGGAAGGTTCCTTGCGG
TTCGCGGCGTGCCGGACGTGACAAACGGAAGCCGCACGTCTCACTAGTACCCTCGCAGACGGACAGCGCC
AGGGAGCAATGGCAGCGCGCCGACCGCGATGGGCTGTGGCCAATAGCGGCTGCTCAGCAGGGCGCGCCGA
GAGCAGCGGCCGGGAAGGGGCGGTGCGGGAGGCGGGGTGTGGGGCGGTAGTGTGGGCCCTGTTCCTGCCC
GCGCGGTGTTCCGCATTCTGCAAGCCTCCGGAGCGCACGTCGGCAGTCGGCTCCCTCGTTGACCGAATCA
CCGACCTCTCTCCCCAGGGGGATCCACCATGGCAAACCTGGACAAGATGCTGAATACCACAGTAACAGAG
GTGCGGCAGTTCCTGCAGGTGGACAGAGTGTGCGTGTTCCAGTTTGAGGAGGATTATAGCGGAGTGGTGG
TGGTGGAGGCCGTGGACGATAGGTGGATCTCCATCCTGAAGACCCAGGTGCGGGATAGATACTTCATGGA
GACAAGGGGCGAGGAGTATTCTCACGGCCGCTACCAGGCCATCGCCGACATCTACACCGCAAACCTGACA
GAGTGCTACAGGGATCTGCTGACACAGTTTCAGGTGAGAGCAATCCTGGCCGTGCCCATCCTGCAGGGCA
AGAAGCTGTGGGGCCTGTTGGTGGCACACCAGCTGGCGGCCCCTAGACAGTGGCAGACCTGGGAGATCGA
CTTTCTGAAGCAGCAGGCCGTGGTGGTGGGCATCGCCATCCAGCAGAGCTAGGGTACCTTTAAGACCAAT
GACTTACAAGGCAGCTGTAGATCTTAGCCACTTTTTAAAAGAAAAGGGGGGACTGGAAGGGCTAATTCAC
TCCCAACGAAGACAAGATCTGCTTTTTGCTTGTACTGGGTCTCTCTGGTTAGACCAGATCTGAGCCTGGG
AGCTCTCTGGCTAACTAGGGAACCCACTGCTTAAGCCTCAATAAAGCTTGCCTTGAGTGCTTCAAGTAGT
GTGTGCCCGTCTGTTGTGTGACTCTGGTAACTAGAGATCCCTCAGACCCTTTTAGTCAGTGTGGAAAATC
TCTAGCAGTAGTAGTTCATGTCATCTTATTATTCAGTATTTATAACTTGCAAAGAAATGAATATCAGAGA
GTGAGAGGAACTTGTTTATTGCAGCTTATAATGGTTACAAATAAAGCAATAGCATCACAAATTTCACAAA
TAAAGCATTTTTTTCACTGCATTCTAGTTGTGGTTTGTCCAAACTCATCAATGTATCTTATCATGTCTGG
CTCTAGCTATCCCGCCCCTAACTCCGCCCATCCCGCCCCTAACTCCGCCCAGTTCCGCCCATTCTCCGCC
CCATGGCTGACTAATTTTTTTTATTTATGCAGAGGCCGAGGCCGCCTCGGCCTCTGAGCTATTCCAGAAG
TAGTGAGGAGGCTTTTTTGGAGGCCTAGGGACGTACCCAATTCGCCCTATAGTGAGTCGTATTACGCGCG
CTCACTGGCCGTCGTTTTACAACGTCGTGACTGGGAAAACCCTGGCGTTACCCAACTTAATCGCCTTGCA
GCACATCCCCCTTTCGCCAGCTGGCGTAATAGCGAAGAGGCCCGCACCGATCGCCCTTCCCAACAGTTGC
GCAGCCTGAATGGCGAATGGG
[124 nt withheld, positions 1842-1965]
C
[91 nt withheld, positions 1967-2057]
A
[49 nt withheld, positions 2059-2107]
CCTTTGACGTTGGAGTCCACGTTCTTT
[37 nt withheld, positions 2135-2171]
ACCCTATCTCGGTCTATTCTTTTGATTTATAAGGGATTTTGCCGATTTCGGCCTATTGGTTAAAAAATGA
GCTGATTTAACAAAAATTTAACGCGAATTTTAACAAAATATTAACGCTTACAATTTAGGTGGCACTTTTC
GGGGAAATGTGCGCGGAACCCCTATTTGTTTATTTTTCTAAATACATTCAAATATGTATCCGCTCATGAG
ACAATAACCCTGATAAATGCTTCAATAATATTGAAAAAGGAAGAGTATGAGTATTCAACATTTCCGTGTC
GCCCTTATTCCCTTTTTTGCGGCATTTTGCCTTCCTGTTTTTGCTCACCCAGAAACGCTGGTGAAAGTAA
AAGATGCTGAAGATCAGTTGGGTGCACGAGTGGGTTACATCGAACTGGATCTCAACAGCGGTAAGATCCT
TGAGAGTTTTCGCCCCGAAGAACGTTTTCCAATGATGAGCACTTTTAAAGTTCTGCTATGTGGCGCGGTA
TTATCCCGTATTGACGCCGGGCAAGAGCAACTCGGTCGCCGCATACACTATTCTCAGAATGACTTGGTTG
AGTACTCACCAGTCACAGAAAAGCATCTTACGGATGGCATGACAGTAAGAGAATTATGCAGTGCTGCCAT
AACCATGAGTGATAACACTGCGGCCAACTTACTTCTGACAACGATCGGAGGACCGAAGGAGCTAACCGCT
TTTTTGCACAACATGGGGGATCATGTAACTCGCCTTGATCGTTGGGAACCGGAGCTGAATGAAGCCATAC
CAAACGACGAGCGTGACACCACGATGCCTGTAGCAATGGCAACAACGTTGCGCAAACTATTAACTGGCGA
ACTACTTACTCTAGCTTCCCGGCAACAATTAATAGACTGGATGGAGGCGGATAAAGTTGCAGGACCACTT
CTGCGCTCGGCCCTTCCGGCTGGCTGGTTTATTGCTGATAAATCTGGAGCCGGTGAGCGTGGGTCTCGCG
GTATCATTGCAGCACTGGGGCCAGATGGTAAGCCCTCCCGTATCGTAGTTATCTACACGACGGGGAGTCA
GGCAACTATGGATGAACGAAATAGACAGATCGCTGAGATAGGTGCCTCACTGATTAAGCATTGGTAACTG
TCAGACCAAGTTTACTCATATATACTTTAGATTGATTTAAAACTTCATTTTTAATTTAAAAGGATCTAGG
TGAAGATCCTTTTTGATAATCTCATGACCAAAATCCCTTAACGTGAGTTTTCGTTCCACTGAGCGTCAGA
CCCCGTAGAAAAGATCAAAGGATCTTCTTGAGATCCTTTTTTTCTGCGCGTAATCTGCTGCTTGCAAACA
AAAAAACCACCGCTACCAGCGGTGGTTTGTTTGCCGGATCAAGAGCTACCAACTCTTTTTCCGAAGGTAA
CTGGCTTCAGCAGAGCGCAGATACCAAATACTGTTCTTCTAGTGTAGCCGTAGTTAGGCCACCACTTCAA
GAACTCTGTAGCACCGCCTACATACCTCGCTCTGCTAATCCTGTTACCAGTGGCTGCTGCCAGTGGCGAT
AAGTCGTGTCTTACCGGGTTGGACTCAAGACGATAGTTACCGGATAAGGCGCAGCGGTCGGGCTGAACGG
GGGGTTCGTGCACACAGCCCAGCTTGGAGCGAACGACCTACACCGAACTGAGATACCTACAGCGTGAGCT
ATGAGAAAGCGCCACGCTTCCCGAAGGGAGAAAGGCGGACAGGTATCCGGTAAGCGGCAGGGTCGGAACA
GGAGAGCGCACGAGGGAGCTTCCAGGGGGAAACGCCTGGTATCTTTATAGTCCTGTCGGGTTTCGCCACC
TCTGACTTGAGCGTCGATTTTTGTGATGCTCGTCAGGGGGGCGGAGCCTATGGAAAAACGCCAGCAACGC
GGCCTTTTTACGGTTCCTGGCCTTTTGCTGGCCTTTTGCTCACATGTTCTTTCCTGCGTTATCCCCTGAT
TCTGTGGATAACCGTATTACCGCCTTTGAGTGAGCTGATACCGCTCGCCGCAGCCGAACGACCGAGCGCA
GCGAGTCAGTGAGCGAGGAAGCGGAAGAGCGCCCAATACGCAAACCGCCTCTCCCCGCGCGTTGGCCGAT
TCATTAATGCAGCTGGCACGACAGGTTTCCCGACTGGAAAGCGGGCAGTGAGCGCAACGCAATTAATGTG
AGTTAGCTCACTCATTAGGCACCCCAGGCTTTACACTTTATGCTTCCGGCTCGTATGTTGTGTGGAATTG
TGAGCGGATAACAATTTCACACAGGAAACAGCTATGACCATGATTACGCCAAGCGCGCAATTAACCCTCA
CTAAAGGGAACAAAAGCTGGAGCTGCAAGCTTAATGTAGTCTTATGCAATACTCTTGTAGTCTTGCAACA
TGGTAACGATGAGTTAGCAACATGCCTTACAAGGAGAGAAAAAGCACCGTGCATGCCGATTGGTGGAAGT
AAGGTGGTACGATCGTGCCTTATTAGGAAGGCAACAGACGGGTCTGACATGGATTGGACGAACCACTGAA
TTGCCGCATTGCAGAGATATTGTATTTAAGTGCCTAGCTCGATACATAAACGGGTCTCTCTGGTTAGACC
AGATCTGAGCCTGGGAGCTCTCTGGCTAACTAGGGAACCCACTGCTTAAGCCTCAATAAAGCTTGCCTTG
AGTGCTTCAAGTAGTGTGTGCCCGTCTGTTGTGTGACTCTGGTAACTAGAGATCCCTCAGACCCTTTTAG
TCAGTGTGGAAAATCTCTAGCAGTGGCGCCCGAACAGGGACTTGAAAGCGAAAGGGAAACCAGAGGAGCT
CTCTCGACGCAGGACTCGGCTTGCTGAAGCGCGCACGGCAAGAGGCGAGGGGCGGCGACTGGTGAGTACG
CCAAAAATTTTGACTAGCGGAGGCTAGAAGGAGAGAGATGGGTGCGAGAGCGTCAGTATTAAGCGGGGGA
GAATTAGATCGCGATGGGAAAAAATTCGGTTAAGGCCAGGGGGAAAGAAAAAATATAAATTAAAACATAT
AGTATGGGCAAGCAGGGAGCTAGAACGATTCGCAGTTAATCCTGGCCTGTTAGAAACATCAGAAGGCTGT
AGACAAATACTGGGACAGCTACAACCATCCCTTCAGACAGGATCAGAAGAACTTAGATCATTATATAATA
CAGTAGCAACCCTCTATTGTGTGCATCAAAGGATAGAGATAAAAGACACCAAGGAAGCTTTAGACAAGAT
AGAGGAAGAGCAAAACAAAAGTAAGACCACCGCACAGCAAGCGGCCGCTGATCTTCAGACCTGGAGGAGG
AGATATGAGGGACAATTGGAGAAGTGAATTATATAAATATAAAGTAGTAAAAATTGAACCATTAGGAGTA
GCACCCACCAAGGCAAAGAGAAGAGTGGTGCAGAGAGAAAAAAGAGCAGTGGGAATAGGAGCTTTGTTCC
TTGGGTTCTTGGGAGCAGCAGGAAGCACTATGGGCGCAGCGTCAATGACGCTGACGGTACAGGCCAGACA
ATTATTGTCTGGTATAGTGCAGCAGCAGAACAATTTGCTGAGGGCTATTGAGGCGCAACAGCATCTGTTG
CAACTCACAGTCTGGGGCATCAAGCAGCTCCAGGCAAGAATCCTGGCTGTGGAAAGATACCTAAAGGATC
AACAGCTCCTGGGGATTTGGGGTTGCTCTGGAAAACTCATTTGCACCACTGCTGTGCCTTGGAATGCTAG
TTGGAGTAATAAATCTCTGGAACAGATTTGGAATCACACGACCTGGATGGAGTGGGACAGAGAAATTAAC
AATTACACAAGCTTAATACACTCCTTAATTGAAGAATCGCAAAACCAGCAAGAAAAGAATGAACAAGAAT
TATTGGAATTAGATAAATGGGCAAGTTTGTGGAATTGGTTTAACATAACAAATTGGCTGTGGTATATAAA
ATTATTCATAATGATAGTAGGAGGCTTGGTAGGTTTAAGAATAGTTTTTGCTGTACTTTCTATAGTGAAT
AGAGTTAGGCAGGGATATTCACCATTATCGTTTCAGACCCACCTCCCAACCCCGAGGGGACCCGACAGGC
CCGAAGGAATAGAAGAAGAAGGTGGAGAGAGAGACAGAGACAGATCCATTCGATTAGTGAACGGATCTCG
ACGGTATCGATCACGAGACTAGCCTCGAGCGGCCGCCCCCTTCACCGAGGGCCTATTTCCCATGATTCCT
TCATATTTGCATATACGATACAAGGCTGTTAGAGAGATAATTGGAATTAATTTGACTGTAAACACAAAGA
TATTAGTACAAAATACGTGACGTAGAAAGTAATAATTTCTTGGGTAGTTTGCAGTTTTAAAATTATGTTT
TAAAATGGACTATCATATGCTTACCGTAACTTGAAAGTATTTCGATTTCTTGGCTTTATATATCTTGTGG
AAAGGACGAAACACCGGCCTTCCAGAAATTGTGGCAAACTCGAGTTTGCCACAATTTCTGGAAGGTTTTT
GAATTCTCGACCTCGAGACAAATGGCAGTATTCATCCACAATTTTAAAAGAAAAGGGGGGATTGGGGGGT
ACAGTGCAGGGGAAAGAATAGTAGACATAATAGCAACAGACATACAAACTAAAGAATTACAAAAACAAAT
TACAAAAATTCAAAATTTTCGGGTTTATTACAGGGACAGCAGAGATCCACTTTGGCCGCGGCTCGAGGGG
G
